Addgene plasmid #90583: CCT5 B8.4 gRNA
Purpose: 3rd generation lentiviral gRNA plasmid targeting human CCT5
Depositing lab: Iain Cheeseman. Depositing organization: Whitehead Institute for Biomedical Research. Publication: Large-Scale Analysis of CRISPR/Cas9 Cell-Cycle Knockouts Reveals the Diversity of p53-Dependent Responses to Cell-Cycle Defects. McKinley KL, Cheeseman IM. Dev Cell. 2017 Feb 27;40(4):405-420.e2. doi: 10.1016/j.devcel.2017.01.012. Epub 2017 Feb 16. PubMed 28216383.
Backbone
  Vector backbone: pLenti-sgRNA
  Backbone manufacturer: Eric Lander & David Sabatini labs (Addgene plasmid #71409)
  Backbone size w/o insert (bp): 9151
  Vector type: Lentiviral, CRISPR
  Selectable markers: Puromycin
Growth in bacteria
  Bacterial resistance: Ampicillin, 100 μg/mL
  Growth temperature: 37°C
  Growth strain: NEB Stable
  Copy number: Unknown
Gene/Insert
  Gene/Insert name: CCT5 (Guide Designation B8.4) (alt name: pKMKO series)
  gRNA/shRNA sequence: CACCgCGCTATCGCTGATCTTGTCC
  Species: H. sapiens (human)
  Promoter: U6
  Cloning method: Restriction Enzyme; 5′ cloning site BsmBI (destroyed during cloning); 3′ cloning site BsmBI (destroyed during cloning)
  Sequencing primers: 5′ hU6-F (5'-GAGGGCCTATTTCCCATGATT-3'); 3′ EF1a-R (5'-CACGGCGACTACTGCACTTA-3')
Terms and licenses: Academic/Nonprofit Terms; Industry Terms: Not Available to Industry
Depositor comments: Please note that gRNA target sequence listed is not strictly the 20nt spacer sequence, but also contains the 5' BsmBI overhang. For more information about knockout human cell lines generated using this plasmid, please see http://cellcycleknockouts.wi.mit.edu/ .
How to cite: CCT5 B8.4 gRNA was a gift from Iain Cheeseman (Addgene plasmid # 90583 ; http://n2t.net/addgene:90583 ; RRID:Addgene_90583)
