[The description below was written by a language model from this plasmid's Addgene catalogue record and pLannotate feature annotations shown in this document.]
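Description:
CCT5 B8.4 gRNA is a third-generation lentiviral CRISPR guide RNA plasmid built on the pLenti-sgRNA backbone and designed to target the human CCT5 gene. It is propagated in E. coli through a high-copy ColE1/pUC-type origin with ampicillin selection (AmpR, β-lactamase). An f1 origin and remnants of lac/lacZα cloning-vector sequences are also annotated. The sequenced record is 7,302 nt. This is shorter than the 9,151 bp listed for the empty backbone, which is consistent with loss of a stuffer fragment when the guide was inserted, although the record does not say so.

The lentiviral transfer cassette begins with an RSV promoter fused to a truncated HIV-1 5' LTR, which makes genomic RNA production Tat-independent. It is followed by the Ψ packaging signal with a partial gag sequence, the Rev response element for nuclear export, and a cPPT/CTS. The cassette ends in a self-inactivating ΔU3 3' LTR. Within this frame, a human U6 RNA polymerase III promoter drives the CCT5-specific spacer fused to the Streptococcus pyogenes guide scaffold (annotated as a tracrRNA fragment). The spacer oligos were cloned into BsmBI sites that were destroyed in the process. Downstream, an EF-1α core promoter expresses puromycin N-acetyltransferase for selection of transduced mammalian cells, and a WPRE enhances transcript expression.

No Cas9 is encoded, so the plasmid must be used in cells that supply Cas9 separately. It belongs to a guide series used for large-scale analysis of Cas9-mediated cell-cycle gene knockouts in human cells.
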