Features (pLannotate 1.2.2; 28 found; start..end, strand, type, name):
      1..26      +  rep_origin     RSF ori (fragment): Plasmids containing the RSF 1030 origin of replication can be propagated in E. coli cells that contain additional plasmids with compatible origins.
     28..120     +  CDS            lacI (fragment): lac repressor; lacI; The lac repressor binds to the lac operator to inhibit transcription in E. coli. This inhibition can be relieved by adding lactose or isopropyl-β-D-thiogalactopyranoside (IPTG).
    133..154     +  protein_bind   CAP binding site: CAP binding activates transcription in the presence of cAMP. E. coli catabolite activator protein
    169..199     +  promoter       lac promoter: promoter for the E. coli lac operon
    207..223     +  protein_bind   lac operator: The lac repressor binds to the lac operator to inhibit transcription in E. coli. This inhibition can be relieved by adding lactose or isopropyl-β-D-thiogalactopyranoside (IPTG). lac repressor encoded by lacI
    268..286     +  promoter       T3 promoter: promoter for bacteriophage T3 RNA polymerase
    314..540     +  promoter       RSV promoter: Rous sarcoma virus enhancer/promoter
    541..721     +  LTR            5' LTR (truncated): truncated 5' long terminal repeat (LTR) from HIV-1
    768..893     +  misc_feature   HIV-1 Ψ: packaging signal of human immunodeficiency virus type 1
    877..1240    +  CDS            HIV-1 gag (fragment): gag protein from human immunodeficiency virus 1; gag
   1386..1619    +  misc_feature   RRE: The Rev response element (RRE) of HIV-1 allows for Rev-dependent mRNA export from the nucleus to the cytoplasm.
   1996..2022    +  CDS            Rev (fragment): human immunodeficiency virus 1 (HIV-1) Rev protein; rev; enhances nuclear export of unspliced and incompletely spliced viral mRNAs
   2026..2266    +  promoter       U6 promoter: RNA polymerase III promoter for human U6 snRNA
   2314..2381    +  misc_RNA       tracrRNA (fragment): trans-activating CRISPR RNA for the Streptococcus pyogenes CRISPR/Cas9 system
   2430..2547    +  misc_feature   cPPT/CTS: central polypurine tract and central termination sequence of HIV-1
   2616..2827    +  promoter       EF-1α core promoter: core promoter for human elongation factor EF-1α
   2853..3452    +  CDS            PuroR (fragment): puromycin N-acetyltransferase; pac from Streptomyces; confers resistance to puromycin
   3468..4056    +  misc_feature   WPRE: woodchuck hepatitis virus posttranscriptional regulatory element
   4107..4126    +  misc_feature   cPPT/CTS (fragment): central polypurine tract and central termination sequence of HIV-1
   4128..4361    +  LTR            3' LTR (ΔU3): self-inactivating 3' long terminal repeat (LTR) from HIV-1
   4439..4560    +  polyA_signal   SV40 poly(A) signal: SV40 polyadenylation signal
   4600..4735    +  rep_origin     SV40 ori: SV40 origin of replication
   4756..4774    -  promoter       T7 promoter: promoter for bacteriophage T7 RNA polymerase
   4782..4937    +  CDS            lacZα (fragment): LacZα fragment of β-galactosidase; lacZ fragment
   4942..5370    +  rep_origin     f1 ori (sequence partly withheld): f1 bacteriophage origin of replication; arrow indicates direction of (+) strand synthesis
   5423..5527    +  promoter       AmpR promoter: bla
   5528..6388    +  CDS            AmpR: β-lactamase; bla; confers resistance to ampicillin, carbenicillin, and related antibiotics
   6559..7147    +  rep_origin     ori: high-copy-number ColE1/pMB1/pBR322/pUC origin of replication
>Addgene plasmid #90583 | CCT5 B8.4 gRNA | addgene full sequence | sequence record 183424 | Addgene NGS Result
CGAGTCAGTGAGCGAGGAAGCGGAAGAGCGCCCAATACGCAAACCGCCTCTCCCCGCGCGTTGGCCGATT
CATTAATGCAGCTGGCACGACAGGTTTCCCGACTGGAAAGCGGGCAGTGAGCGCAACGCAATTAATGTGA
GTTAGCTCACTCATTAGGCACCCCAGGCTTTACACTTTATGCTTCCGGCTCGTATGTTGTGTGGAATTGT
GAGCGGATAACAATTTCACACAGGAAACAGCTATGACCATGATTACGCCAAGCGCGCAATTAACCCTCAC
TAAAGGGAACAAAAGCTGGAGCTGCAAGCTTAATGTAGTCTTATGCAATACTCTTGTAGTCTTGCAACAT
GGTAACGATGAGTTAGCAACATGCCTTACAAGGAGAGAAAAAGCACCGTGCATGCCGATTGGTGGAAGTA
AGGTGGTACGATCGTGCCTTATTAGGAAGGCAACAGACGGGTCTGACATGGATTGGACGAACCACTGAAT
TGCCGCATTGCAGAGATATTGTATTTAAGTGCCTAGCTCGATACATAAACGGGTCTCTCTGGTTAGACCA
GATCTGAGCCTGGGAGCTCTCTGGCTAACTAGGGAACCCACTGCTTAAGCCTCAATAAAGCTTGCCTTGA
GTGCTTCAAGTAGTGTGTGCCCGTCTGTTGTGTGACTCTGGTAACTAGAGATCCCTCAGACCCTTTTAGT
CAGTGTGGAAAATCTCTAGCAGTGGCGCCCGAACAGGGACTTGAAAGCGAAAGGGAAACCAGAGGAGCTC
TCTCGACGCAGGACTCGGCTTGCTGAAGCGCGCACGGCAAGAGGCGAGGGGCGGCGACTGGTGAGTACGC
CAAAAATTTTGACTAGCGGAGGCTAGAAGGAGAGAGATGGGTGCGAGAGCGTCAGTATTAAGCGGGGGAG
AATTAGATCGCGATGGGAAAAAATTCGGTTAAGGCCAGGGGGAAAGAAAAAATATAAATTAAAACATATA
GTATGGGCAAGCAGGGAGCTAGAACGATTCGCAGTTAATCCTGGCCTGTTAGAAACATCAGAAGGCTGTA
GACAAATACTGGGACAGCTACAACCATCCCTTCAGACAGGATCAGAAGAACTTAGATCATTATATAATAC
AGTAGCAACCCTCTATTGTGTGCATCAAAGGATAGAGATAAAAGACACCAAGGAAGCTTTAGACAAGATA
GAGGAAGAGCAAAACAAAAGTAAGACCACCGCACAGCAAGCGGCCGCTGATCTTCAGACCTGGAGGAGGA
GATATGAGGGACAATTGGAGAAGTGAATTATATAAATATAAAGTAGTAAAAATTGAACCATTAGGAGTAG
CACCCACCAAGGCAAAGAGAAGAGTGGTGCAGAGAGAAAAAAGAGCAGTGGGAATAGGAGCTTTGTTCCT
TGGGTTCTTGGGAGCAGCAGGAAGCACTATGGGCGCAGCGTCAATGACGCTGACGGTACAGGCCAGACAA
TTATTGTCTGGTATAGTGCAGCAGCAGAACAATTTGCTGAGGGCTATTGAGGCGCAACAGCATCTGTTGC
AACTCACAGTCTGGGGCATCAAGCAGCTCCAGGCAAGAATCCTGGCTGTGGAAAGATACCTAAAGGATCA
ACAGCTCCTGGGGATTTGGGGTTGCTCTGGAAAACTCATTTGCACCACTGCTGTGCCTTGGAATGCTAGT
TGGAGTAATAAATCTCTGGAACAGATTTGGAATCACACGACCTGGATGGAGTGGGACAGAGAAATTAACA
ATTACACAAGCTTAATACACTCCTTAATTGAAGAATCGCAAAACCAGCAAGAAAAGAATGAACAAGAATT
ATTGGAATTAGATAAATGGGCAAGTTTGTGGAATTGGTTTAACATAACAAATTGGCTGTGGTATATAAAA
TTATTCATAATGATAGTAGGAGGCTTGGTAGGTTTAAGAATAGTTTTTGCTGTACTTTCTATAGTGAATA
GAGTTAGGCAGGGATATTCACCATTATCGTTTCAGACCCACCTCCCAACCCCGAGGGGACCCAGAGAGGG
CCTATTTCCCATGATTCCTTCATATTTGCATATACGATACAAGGCTGTTAGAGAGATAATTAGAATTAAT
TTGACTGTAAACACAAAGATATTAGTACAAAATACGTGACGTAGAAAGTAATAATTTCTTGGGTAGTTTG
CAGTTTTAAAATTATGTTTTAAAATGGACTATCATATGCTTACCGTAACTTGAAAGTATTTCGATTTCTT
GGCTTTATATATCTTGTGGAAAGGACGAAACACCGCGCTATCGCTGATCTTGTCCGTTTAAGAGCTATGC
TGGAAACAGCATAGCAAGTTTAAATAAGGCTAGTCCGTTATCAACTTGAAAAAGTGGCACCGAGTCGGTG
CTTTTTTTGAATTCTAGATCTTGAGACAAATGGCAGTATTCATCCACAATTTTAAAAGAAAAGGGGGGAT
TGGGGGGTACAGTGCAGGGGAAAGAATAGTAGACATAATAGCAACAGACATACAAACTAAAGAATTACAA
AAACAAATTACAAAAATTCAAAATTTTCGGGTTTATTACAGGGACAGCAGAGATCCACTTTGGCGCCGGC
TCGAGTGGCTCCGGTGCCCGTCAGTGGGCAGAGCGCACATCGCCCACAGTCCCCGAGAAGTTGGGGGGAG
GGGTCGGCAATTGAACCGGTGCCTAGAGAAGGTGGCGCGGGGTAAACTGGGAAAGTGATGTCGTGTACTG
GCTCCGCCTTTTTCCCGAGGGTGGGGGAGAACCGTATATAAGTGCAGTAGTCGCCGTGAACGTTCTTTTT
CGCAACGGGTTTGCCGCCAGAACACAGGTGTCGTGACGCGGGATCCGCCACCATGACCGAGTACAAGCCC
ACGGTGCGCCTCGCCACCCGCGACGACGTCCCCAGGGCCGTACGCACCCTCGCCGCCGCGTTCGCCGACT
ACCCCGCCACGCGCCACACCGTCGATCCGGACCGCCACATCGAGCGGGTCACCGAGCTGCAAGAACTCTT
CCTCACGCGCGTCGGGCTCGACATCGGCAAGGTGTGGGTCGCGGACGACGGCGCCGCGGTGGCGGTCTGG
ACCACGCCGGAGAGCGTCGAAGCGGGGGCGGTGTTCGCCGAGATCGGCCCGCGCATGGCCGAGTTGAGCG
GTTCCCGGCTGGCCGCGCAGCAACAGATGGAAGGCCTCCTGGCGCCGCACCGGCCCAAGGAGCCCGCGTG
GTTCCTGGCCACCGTCGGAGTCTCGCCCGACCACCAGGGCAAGGGTCTGGGCAGCGCCGTCGTGCTCCCC
GGAGTGGAGGCGGCCGAGCGCGCCGGGGTGCCCGCCTTCCTGGAGACCTCCGCGCCCCGCAACCTCCCCT
TCTACGAGCGGCTCGGCTTCACCGTCACCGCCGACGTCGAGGTGCCCGAAGGACCGCGCACCTGGTGCAT
GACCCGCAAGCCCGGTGCCTGAACGCGTTAAGTCGACAATCAACCTCTGGATTACAAAATTTGTGAAAGA
TTGACTGGTATTCTTAACTATGTTGCTCCTTTTACGCTATGTGGATACGCTGCTTTAATGCCTTTGTATC
ATGCTATTGCTTCCCGTATGGCTTTCATTTTCTCCTCCTTGTATAAATCCTGGTTGCTGTCTCTTTATGA
GGAGTTGTGGCCCGTTGTCAGGCAACGTGGCGTGGTGTGCACTGTGTTTGCTGACGCAACCCCCACTGGT
TGGGGCATTGCCACCACCTGTCAGCTCCTTTCCGGGACTTTCGCTTTCCCCCTCCCTATTGCCACGGCGG
AACTCATCGCCGCCTGCCTTGCCCGCTGCTGGACAGGGGCTCGGCTGTTGGGCACTGACAATTCCGTGGT
GTTGTCGGGGAAATCATCGTCCTTTCCTTGGCTGCTCGCCTGTGTTGCCACCTGGATTCTGCGCGGGACG
TCCTTCTGCTACGTCCCTTCGGCCCTCAATCCAGCGGACCTTCCTTCCCGCGGCCTGCTGCCGGCTCTGC
GGCCTCTTCCGCGTCTTCGCCTTCGCCCTCAGACGAGTCGGATCTCCCTTTGGGCCGCCTCCCCGCGTCG
ACTTTAAGACCAATGACTTACAAGGCAGCTGTAGATCTTAGCCACTTTTTAAAAGAAAAGGGGGGACTGG
AAGGGCTAATTCACTCCCAACGAAGACAAGATCTGCTTTTTGCTTGTACTGGGTCTCTCTGGTTAGACCA
GATCTGAGCCTGGGAGCTCTCTGGCTAACTAGGGAACCCACTGCTTAAGCCTCAATAAAGCTTGCCTTGA
GTGCTTCAAGTAGTGTGTGCCCGTCTGTTGTGTGACTCTGGTAACTAGAGATCCCTCAGACCCTTTTAGT
CAGTGTGGAAAATCTCTAGCAGTACGTATAGTAGTTCATGTCATCTTATTATTCAGTATTTATAACTTGC
AAAGAAATGAATATCAGAGAGTGAGAGGAACTTGTTTATTGCAGCTTATAATGGTTACAAATAAAGCAAT
AGCATCACAAATTTCACAAATAAAGCATTTTTTTCACTGCATTCTAGTTGTGGTTTGTCCAAACTCATCA
ATGTATCTTATCATGTCTGGCTCTAGCTATCCCGCCCCTAACTCCGCCCATCCCGCCCCTAACTCCGCCC
AGTTCCGCCCATTCTCCGCCCCATGGCTGACTAATTTTTTTTATTTATGCAGAGGCCGAGGCCGCCTCGG
CCTCTGAGCTATTCCAGAAGTAGTGAGGAGGCTTTTTTGGAGGCCTAGGGACGTACCCAATTCGCCCTAT
AGTGAGTCGTATTACGCGCGCTCACTGGCCGTCGTTTTACAACGTCGTGACTGGGAAAACCCTGGCGTTA
CCCAACTTAATCGCCTTGCAGCACATCCCCCTTTCGCCAGCTGGCGTAATAGCGAAGAGGCCCGCACCGA
TCGCCCTTCCCAACAGTTGCGCAGCCTGAATGGCGAATGGG
[124 nt withheld, positions 4942-5065]
C
[91 nt withheld, positions 5067-5157]
A
[49 nt withheld, positions 5159-5207]
CCTTTGACGTTGGAGTCCACGTTCTTT
[37 nt withheld, positions 5235-5271]
ACCCTATCTCGGTCTATTCTTTTGATTTATAAGGGATTTTGCCGATTTCGGCCTATTGGTTAAAAAATGA
GCTGATTTAACAAAAATTTAACGCGAATTTTAACAAAATATTAACGCTTACAATTTAGGTGGCACTTTTC
GGGGAAATGTGCGCGGAACCCCTATTTGTTTATTTTTCTAAATACATTCAAATATGTATCCGCTCATGAG
ACAATAACCCTGATAAATGCTTCAATAATATTGAAAAAGGAAGAGTATGAGTATTCAACATTTCCGTGTC
GCCCTTATTCCCTTTTTTGCGGCATTTTGCCTTCCTGTTTTTGCTCACCCAGAAACGCTGGTGAAAGTAA
AAGATGCTGAAGATCAGTTGGGTGCACGAGTGGGTTACATCGAACTGGATCTCAACAGCGGTAAGATCCT
TGAGAGTTTTCGCCCCGAAGAACGTTTTCCAATGATGAGCACTTTTAAAGTTCTGCTATGTGGCGCGGTA
TTATCCCGTATTGACGCCGGGCAAGAGCAACTCGGTCGCCGCATACACTATTCTCAGAATGACTTGGTTG
AGTACTCACCAGTCACAGAAAAGCATCTTACGGATGGCATGACAGTAAGAGAATTATGCAGTGCTGCCAT
AACCATGAGTGATAACACTGCGGCCAACTTACTTCTGACAACGATCGGAGGACCGAAGGAGCTAACCGCT
TTTTTGCACAACATGGGGGATCATGTAACTCGCCTTGATCGTTGGGAACCGGAGCTGAATGAAGCCATAC
CAAACGACGAGCGTGACACCACGATGCCTGTAGCAATGGCAACAACGTTGCGCAAACTATTAACTGGCGA
ACTACTTACTCTAGCTTCCCGGCAACAATTAATAGACTGGATGGAGGCGGATAAAGTTGCAGGACCACTT
CTGCGCTCGGCCCTTCCGGCTGGCTGGTTTATTGCTGATAAATCTGGAGCCGGTGAGCGTGGGTCTCGCG
GTATCATTGCAGCACTGGGGCCAGATGGTAAGCCCTCCCGTATCGTAGTTATCTACACGACGGGGAGTCA
GGCAACTATGGATGAACGAAATAGACAGATCGCTGAGATAGGTGCCTCACTGATTAAGCATTGGTAACTG
TCAGACCAAGTTTACTCATATATACTTTAGATTGATTTAAAACTTCATTTTTAATTTAAAAGGATCTAGG
TGAAGATCCTTTTTGATAATCTCATGACCAAAATCCCTTAACGTGAGTTTTCGTTCCACTGAGCGTCAGA
CCCCGTAGAAAAGATCAAAGGATCTTCTTGAGATCCTTTTTTTCTGCGCGTAATCTGCTGCTTGCAAACA
AAAAAACCACCGCTACCAGCGGTGGTTTGTTTGCCGGATCAAGAGCTACCAACTCTTTTTCCGAAGGTAA
CTGGCTTCAGCAGAGCGCAGATACCAAATACTGTTCTTCTAGTGTAGCCGTAGTTAGGCCACCACTTCAA
GAACTCTGTAGCACCGCCTACATACCTCGCTCTGCTAATCCTGTTACCAGTGGCTGCTGCCAGTGGCGAT
AAGTCGTGTCTTACCGGGTTGGACTCAAGACGATAGTTACCGGATAAGGCGCAGCGGTCGGGCTGAACGG
GGGGTTCGTGCACACAGCCCAGCTTGGAGCGAACGACCTACACCGAACTGAGATACCTACAGCGTGAGCT
ATGAGAAAGCGCCACGCTTCCCGAAGGGAGAAAGGCGGACAGGTATCCGGTAAGCGGCAGGGTCGGAACA
GGAGAGCGCACGAGGGAGCTTCCAGGGGGAAACGCCTGGTATCTTTATAGTCCTGTCGGGTTTCGCCACC
TCTGACTTGAGCGTCGATTTTTGTGATGCTCGTCAGGGGGGCGGAGCCTATGGAAAAACGCCAGCAACGC
GGCCTTTTTACGGTTCCTGGCCTTTTGCTGGCCTTTTGCTCACATGTTCTTTCCTGCGTTATCCCCTGAT
TCTGTGGATAACCGTATTACCGCCTTTGAGTGAGCTGATACCGCTCGCCGCAGCCGAACGACCGAGCGCA
G
